>Addgene plasmid #214786 | pMSCV/CALR del52-linker-Venus-KDEL | addgene full sequence | sequence record 429004 | Addgene NGS Result
ATGAAAGACCCCACCTGTAGGTTTGGCAAGCTAGCTTAAGTAACGCCATTTTGCAAGGCATGGAAAATAC
ATAACTGAGAATAGAGAAGTTCAGATCAAGGTTAGGAACAGAGAGACAGCAGAATATGGGCCAAACAGGA
TATCTGTGGTAAGCAGTTCCTGCCCCGGCTCAGGGCCAAGAACAGATGGTCCCCAGATGCGGTCCCGCCC
TCAGCAGTTTCTAGAGAACCATCAGATGTTTCCAGGGTGCCCCAAGGACCTGAAATGACCCTGTGCCTTA
TTTGAACTAACCAATCAGTTCGCTTCTCGCTTCTGTTCGCGCGCTTCTGCTCCCCGAGCTCAATAAAAGA
GCCCACAACCCCTCACTCGGCGCGCCAGTCCTCCGATAGACTGCGTCGCCCGGGTACCCGTATTCCCAAT
AAAGCCTCTTGCTGTTTGCATCCGAATCGTGGACTCGCTGATCCTTGGGAGGGTCTCCTCAGATTGATTG
ACTGCCCACCTCGGGGGTCTTTCATTTGGAGGTTCCACCGAGATTTGGAGACCCCTGCCCAGGGACCACC
GACCCCCCCGCCGGGAGGTAAGCTGGCCAGCGGTCGTTTCGTGTCTGTCTCTGTCTTTGTGCGTGTTTGT
GCCGGCATCTAATGTTTGCGCCTGCGTCTGTACTAGTTAGCTAACTAGCTCTGTATCTGGCGGACCCGTG
GTGGAACTGACGAGTTCTGAACACCCGGCCGCAACCCTGGGAGACGTCCCAGGGACTTTGGGGGCCGTTT
TTGTGGCCCGACCTGAGGAAGGGAGTCGATGTGGAATCCGACCCCGTCAGGATATGTGGTTCTGGTAGGA
GACGAGAACCTAAAACAGTTCCCGCCTCCGTCTGAATTTTTGCTTTCGGTTTGGAACCGAAGCCGCGCGT
CTTGTCTGCTGCAGCGCTGCAGCATCGTTCTGTGTTGTCTCTGTCTGACTGTGTTTCTGTATTTGTCTGA
AAATTAGGGCCAGACTGTTACCACTCCCTTAAGTTTGACCTTAGGTCACTGGAAAGATGTCGAGCGGATC
GCTCACAACCAGTCGGTAGATGTCAAGAAGAGACGTTGGGTTACCTTCTGCTCTGCAGAATGGCCAACCT
TTAACGTCGGATGGCCGCGAGACGGCACCTTTAACCGAGACCTCATCACCCAGGTTAAGATCAAGGTCTT
TTCACCTGGCCCGCATGGACACCCAGACCAGGTCCCCTACATCGTGACCTGGGAAGCCTTGGCTTTTGAC
CCCCCTCCCTGGGTCAAGCCCTTTGTACACCCTAAGCCTCCGCCTCCTCTTCCTCCATCCGCCCCGTCTC
TCCCCCTTGAACCTCCTCGTTCGACCCCGCCTCGATCCTCCCTTTATCCAGCCCTCACTCCTTCTCTAGG
CGCCGGAATTCGCCACCATGCTGCTATCCGTGCCGCTGCTGCTCGGCCTCCTCGGCCTGGCCGTCGCCGA
GCCTGCCGTCTACTTCAAGGAGCAGTTTCTGGACGGAGACGGGTGGACTTCCCGCTGGATCGAATCCAAA
CACAAGTCAGATTTTGGCAAATTCGTTCTCAGTTCCGGCAAGTTCTACGGTGACGAGGAGAAAGATAAAG
GTTTGCAGACAAGCCAGGATGCACGCTTTTATGCTCTGTCGGCCAGTTTCGAGCCTTTCAGCAACAAAGG
CCAGACGCTGGTGGTGCAGTTCACGGTGAAACATGAGCAGAACATCGACTGTGGGGGCGGCTATGTGAAG
CTGTTTCCTAATAGTTTGGACCAGACAGACATGCACGGAGACTCAGAATACAACATCATGTTTGGTCCCG
ACATCTGTGGCCCTGGCACCAAGAAGGTTCATGTCATCTTCAACTACAAGGGCAAGAACGTGCTGATCAA
CAAGGACATCCGTTGCAAGGATGATGAGTTTACACACCTGTACACACTGATTGTGCGGCCAGACAACACC
TATGAGGTGAAGATTGACAACAGCCAGGTGGAGTCCGGCTCCTTGGAAGACGATTGGGACTTCCTGCCAC
CCAAGAAGATAAAGGATCCTGATGCTTCAAAACCGGAAGACTGGGATGAGCGGGCCAAGATCGATGATCC
CACAGACTCCAAGCCTGAGGACTGGGACAAGCCCGAGCATATCCCTGACCCTGATGCTAAGAAGCCCGAG
GACTGGGATGAAGAGATGGACGGAGAGTGGGAACCCCCAGTGATTCAGAACCCTGAGTACAAGGGTGAGT
GGAAGCCCCGGCAGATCGACAACCCAGATTACAAGGGCACTTGGATCCACCCAGAAATTGACAACCCCGA
GTATTCTCCCGATCCCAGTATCTATGCCTATGATAACTTTGGCGTGCTGGGCCTGGACCTCTGGCAGGTC
AAGTCTGGCACCATCTTTGACAACTTCCTCATCACCAACGATGAGGCATACGCTGAGGAGTTTGGCAACG
AGACGTGGGGCGTAACAAAGGCAGCAGAGAAACAAATGAAGGACAAACAGGACGAGGAGCAGAGGACAAG
GAGGATGATGAGGACAAAGATGAGGATGAGGAGGATGAGGAGGACAAGGAGGAAGATGAGGAGGAAGATG
TCCCCGGCCAGGCCAAGGACGAGCTGTAGAGAGGCCTGCCTCCAGGGCTGGACTGAGGCCGGTGGAGGTG
GATCTGGTGGTGGAGGATCAATGGTGAGCAAGGGCGAGGAGCTGTTCACCGGGGTGGTGCCCATCCTGGT
CGAGCTGGACGGCGACGTAAACGGCCACAAGTTCAGCGTGTCCGGCGAGGGCGAGGGCGATGCCACCTAC
GGCAAGCTGACCCTGAAGCTGATCTGCACCACCGGCAAGCTGCCCGTGCCCTGGCCCACCCTCGTGACCA
CCCTGGGCTACGGCCTGCAGTGCTTCGCCCGCTACCCCGACCACATGAAGCAGCACGACTTCTTCAAGTC
CGCCATGCCCGAAGGCTACGTCCAGGAGCGCACCATCTTCTTCAAGGACGACGGCAACTACAAGACCCGC
GCCGAGGTGAAGTTCGAGGGCGACACCCTGGTGAACCGCATCGAGCTGAAGGGCATCGACTTCAAGGAGG
ACGGCAACATCCTGGGGCACAAGCTGGAGTACAACTACAACAGCCACAACGTCTATATCACCGCCGACAA
GCAGAAGAACGGCATCAAGGCCAACTTCAAGATCCGCCACAACATCGAGGACGGCGGCGTGCAGCTCGCC
GACCACTACCAGCAGAACACCCCCATCGGCGACGGCCCCGTGCTGCTGCCCGACAACCACTACCTGAGCT
ACCAGTCCGCCCTGAGCAAAGACCCCAACGAGAAGCGCGATCACATGGTCCTGCTGGAGTTCGTGACCGC
CGCCGGGATCACTCTCGGCATGGACGAGCTGTACAAGTGAACCGGTACCTCTAGAACTATAGCTAGCATG
CGCAAATTTAAAGCGCTGATATCGATAAAATAAAAGATTTTATTTAGTCTCCAGAAAAAGGGGGGAATGA
AAGACCCCACCTGTAGGTTTGGCAAGCTAGCTTAAGTAACGCCATTTTGCAAGGCATGGAAAATACATAA
CTGAGAATAGAGAAGTTCAGATCAAGGTTAGGAACAGAGAGACAGCAGAATATGGGCCAAACAGGATATC
TGTGGTAAGCAGTTCCTGCCCCGGCTCAGGGCCAAGAACAGATGGTCCCCAGATGCGGTCCCGCCCTCAG
CAGTTTCTAGAGAACCATCAGATGTTTCCAGGGTGCCCCAAGGACCTGAAATGACCCTGTGCCTTATTTG
AACTAACCAATCAGTTCGCTTCTCGCTTCTGTTCGCGCGCTTCTGCTCCCCGAGCTCAATAAAAGAGCCC
ACAACCCCTCACTCGGCGCGCCAGTCCTCCGATAGACTGCGTCGCCCGGGTACCCGTGTATCCAATAAAC
CCTCTTGCAGTTGCATCCGACTTGTGGTCTCGCTGTTCCTTGGGAGGGTCTCCTCTGAGTGATTGACTAC
CCGTCAGCGGGGGTCTTTCATGGGTAACAGTTTCTTGAAGTTGGAGAACAACATTCTGAGGGTAGGAGTC
GAATATTAAGTAATCCTGACTCAATTAGCCACTGTTTTGAATCCACATACTCCAATACTCCTGAAATAGT
TCATTATGGACAGCGCAGAAAGAGCTGGGGAGAATTGTGAAATTGTTATCCGCTCACAATTCCACACAAC
ATACGAGCCGGAAGCATAAAGTGTAAAGCCTGGGGTGCCTAATGAGTGAGCTAACTCACATTAATTGCGT
TGCGCTCACTGCCCGCTTTCCAGTCGGGAAACCTGTCGTGCCAGCTGCATTAATGAATCGGCCAACGCGC
GGGGAGAGGCGGTTTGCGTATTGGGCGCTCTTCCGCTTCCTCGCTCACTGACTCGCTGCGCTCGGTCGTT
CGGCTGCGGCGAGCGGTATCAGCTCACTCAAAGGCGGTAATACGGTTATCCACAGAATCAGGGGATAACG
CAGGAAAGAACATGTGAGCAAAAGGCCAGCAAAAGGCCAGGAACCGTAAAAAGGCCGCGTTGCTGGCGTT
TTTCCATAGGCTCCGCCCCCCTGACGAGCATCACAAAAATCGACGCTCAAGTCAGAGGTGGCGAAACCCG
ACAGGACTATAAAGATACCAGGCGTTTCCCCCTGGAAGCTCCCTCGTGCGCTCTCCTGTTCCGACCCTGC
CGCTTACCGGATACCTGTCCGCCTTTCTCCCTTCGGGAAGCGTGGCGCTTTCTCATAGCTCACGCTGTAG
GTATCTCAGTTCGGTGTAGGTCGTTCGCTCCAAGCTGGGCTGTGTGCACGAACCCCCCGTTCAGCCCGAC
CGCTGCGCCTTATCCGGTAACTATCGTCTTGAGTCCAACCCGGTAAGACACGACTTATCGCCACTGGCAG
CAGCCACTGGTAACAGGATTAGCAGAGCGAGGTATGTAGGCGGTGCTACAGAGTTCTTGAAGTGGTGGCC
TAACTACGGCTACACTAGAAGAACAGTATTTGGTATCTGCGCTCTGCTGAAGCCAGTTACCTTCGGAAAA
AGAGTTGGTAGCTCTTGATCCGGCAAACAAACCACCGCTGGTAGCGGTGGTTTTTTTGTTTGCAAGCAGC
AGATTACGCGCAGAAAAAAAGGATCTCAAGAAGATCCTTTGATCTTTTCTACGGGGTCTGACGCTCAGTG
GAACGAAAACTCACGTTAAGGGATTTTGGTCATGAGATTATCAAAAAGGATCTTCACCTAGATCCTTTTA
AATTAAAAATGAAGTTTTAAATCAATCTAAAGTATATATGAGTAAACTTGGTCTGACAGTTACCAATGCT
TAATCAGTGAGGCACCTATCTCAGCGATCTGTCTATTTCGTTCATCCATAGTTGCCTGACTCCCCGTCGT
GTAGATAACTACGATACGGGAGGGCTTACCATCTGGCCCCAGTGCTGCAATGATACCGCGAGACCCACGC
TCACCGGCTCCAGATTTATCAGCAATAAACCAGCCAGCCGGAAGGGCCGAGCGCAGAAGTGGTCCTGCAA
CTTTATCCGCCTCCATCCAGTCTATTAATTGTTGCCGGGAAGCTAGAGTAAGTAGTTCGCCAGTTAATAG
TTTGCGCAACGTTGTTGCCATTGCTACAGGCATCGTGGTGTCACGCTCGTCGTTTGGTATGGCTTCATTC
AGCTCCGGTTCCCAACGATCAAGGCGAGTTACATGATCCCCCATGTTGTGCAAAAAAGCGGTTAGCTCCT
TCGGTCCTCCGATCGTTGTCAGAAGTAAGTTGGCCGCAGTGTTATCACTCATGGTTATGGCAGCACTGCA
TAATTCTCTTACTGTCATGCCATCCGTAAGATGCTTTTCTGTGACTGGTGAGTACTCAACCAAGTCATTC
TGAGAATAGTGTATGCGGCGACCGAGTTGCTCTTGCCCGGCGTCAATACGGGATAATACCGCGCCACATA
GCAGAACTTTAAAAGTGCTCATCATTGGAAAACGTTCTTCGGGGCGAAAACTCTCAAGGATCTTACCGCT
GTTGAGATCCAGTTCGATGTAACCCACTCGTGCACCCAACTGATCTTCAGCATCTTTTACTTTCACCAGC
GTTTCTGGGTGAGCAAAAACAGGAAGGCAAAATGCCGCAAAAAAGGGAATAAGGGCGACACGGAAATGTT
GAATACTCATACTCTTCCTTTTTCAATATTATTGAAGCATTTATCAGGGTTATTGTCTCATGAGCGGATA
CATATTTGAATGTATTTAGAAAAATAAACAAATAGGGGTTCCGCGCACATTTCCCCGAAAAGTGCCACCT
GACGTCTAAGAAACCATTATTATCATGACATTAACCTATAAAAATAGGCGTATCACGAGGCCCTTTCGTC
TCGCGCGTTTCGGTGATGACGGTGAAAACCTCTGACACATGCAGCTCCCGGAGACGGTCACAGCTTGTCT
GTAAGCGGATGCCGGGAGCAGACAAGCCCGTCAGGGCGCGTCAGCGGGTGTTGGCGGGTGTCGGGGCTGG
CTTAACTATGCGGCATCAGAGCAGATTGTACTGAGAGTGCACCATATGCGGTGTGAAATACCGCACAGAT
GCGTAAGGAGAAAATACCGCATCAGGCGCCATTCGCCATTCAGGCTGCGCAACTGTTGGGAAGGGCGATC
GGTGCGGGCCTCTTCGCTATTACGCCAGCTGGCGAAAGGGGGATGTGCTGCAAGGCGATTAAGTTGGGTA
ACGCCAGGGTTTTCCCAGTCACGACGTTGTAAAACGACGGCGCAAGGAATGGTGCATGCAAGGAGATGGC
GCCCAACAGTCCCCCGGCCACGGGGCCTGCCACCATACCCACGCCGAAACAAGCGCTCATGAGCCCGAAG
TGGCGAGCCCGATCTTCCCCATCGGTGATGTCGGCGATATAGGCGCCAGCAACCGCACCTGTGGCGCCGG
TGATGCCGGCCACGATGCGTCCGGCGTAGAGGCGATTAGTCCAATTTGTTAAAGACAGGATATCAGTGGT
CCAGGCTCTAGTTTTGACTCAACAATATCACCAGCTGAAGCCTATAGAGTACGAGCCATAGATAAAATAA
AAGATTTTATTTAGTCTCCAGAAAAAGGGGGGA
Features (pLannotate 1.2.2; 18 found; start..end, strand, type, name):
    580..921     +  misc_feature   MESV Ψ: packaging signal of murine embryonic stem cell virus
    988..1404    +  CDS            gag (truncated): truncated Moloney murine leukemia virus (MMLV) gag gene lacking the start codon
   1418..2509    +  CDS            CALR (fragment): CALR_HUMAN - Also known as CRTC. Experimental evidence at protein level: Swiss-Prot protein existence level 1. Calcium-binding chaperone that promotes folding, oligomeric assembly and quality control in the endoplasmic reticulum (ER) via the calreticulin/calnexin cycle. This lectin interacts transiently with almost all of the monoglucosylated glycoproteins that are synthesized in the ER (PubMed:7876246). Interacts with the DNA-binding domain of NR3C1 and mediates its nuclear export (PubMed:11149926). Involved in maternal gene expression regulation. May participate in oocyte maturation via the
   2681..3397    +  CDS            Venus: Venus is a basic (constitutively fluorescent) yellow fluorescent protein published in 2002, derived from Aequorea victoria. It is reported to be a rapidly-maturing weak dimer with moderate acid sensitivity.
   3497..4011    +  LTR            3' LTR: 3' long terminal repeat from murine embryonic stem cell virus
   4173..4189    -  protein_bind   lac operator: The lac repressor binds to the lac operator to inhibit transcription in E. coli. This inhibition can be relieved by adding lactose or isopropyl-β-D-thiogalactopyranoside (IPTG). lac repressor encoded by lacI
   4197..4227    -  promoter       lac promoter: promoter for the E. coli lac operon
   4242..4263    -  protein_bind   CAP binding site: CAP binding activates transcription in the presence of cAMP. E. coli catabolite activator protein
   4276..4368    -  CDS            lacI (fragment): lac repressor; lacI; The lac repressor binds to the lac operator to inhibit transcription in E. coli. This inhibition can be relieved by adding lactose or isopropyl-β-D-thiogalactopyranoside (IPTG).
   4551..5139    -  rep_origin     ori: high-copy-number ColE1/pMB1/pBR322/pUC origin of replication
   5310..6170    -  CDS            AmpR: β-lactamase; bla; confers resistance to ampicillin, carbenicillin, and related antibiotics
   6171..6275    -  promoter       AmpR promoter: bla
   6370..6405    +  CDS            rop (fragment): Rop protein, which maintains plasmids at low copy number; rop
   6507..6606    +  misc_feature   bom (fragment): basis of mobility region from pBR322
   6612..6761    -  CDS            lacZα (fragment): LacZα fragment of β-galactosidase; lacZ fragment
   6761..6962    -  CDS            TcR (fragment): tetracycline efflux protein; tet; confers resistance to tetracycline
   6963..7061    +  CDS            env (fragment): murine leukemia virus gPr80 envelope polyprotein precursor; env; proteolytically cleaved into gp70SU and p15TM subunits
   7103..516     +  LTR            5' LTR (across the origin): 5' long terminal repeat from murine embryonic stem cell virus
