[The description below was written by a language model from this plasmid's Addgene catalogue record and pLannotate feature annotations shown in this document.]
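Description:
pMSCV/CALR del52-linker-Venus-KDEL is a gammaretroviral expression vector built on pMSCV-IRES-GFP, from which the IRES-GFP cassette was removed and replaced by a calreticulin–Venus fusion. The 7.1 kb sequenced plasmid carries the murine embryonic stem cell virus 5' and 3' LTRs, which flank the MESV Ψ packaging signal and a truncated MMLV gag segment lacking its start codon. These elements allow the transcript to be packaged into retroviral particles when the viral proteins are supplied in trans, and then integrated into mammalian target cells. In bacteria the plasmid replicates from a high-copy ColE1/pUC-type origin and is selected with ampicillin through the β-lactamase gene. The short lacI, lacZα, rop, bom, TcR and env fragments in the annotation are non-functional backbone remnants.

The payload, cloned between EcoRI and AgeI and transcribed from the MSCV LTR promoter, is human CALR carrying the del52 mutation. The annotation matches wild-type calreticulin over only part of the insert and leaves an unannotated stretch before Venus, which fits a frameshifted C-terminus followed by the linker. The coding sequence continues into the yellow fluorescent protein Venus, and the construct name indicates a KDEL endoplasmic reticulum retention motif added at the C-terminus, although that motif is not annotated separately. The frameshift removes calreticulin's native KDEL, so this design puts an ER-retrieval signal back on a fluorescently trackable mutant protein. According to the associated publication title, this serves to examine how loss of KDEL function relates to expression of an immature, mutant-calreticulin-dependent form of the thrombopoietin receptor MPL. The backbone-modification field mentions "CALR ins5", which differs from the del52 insert named elsewhere in the record and may be a carry-over from a sibling construct.
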