Addgene plasmid #214786: pMSCV/CALR del52-linker-Venus-KDEL
Purpose: Mammalian expression of human del52-linker-Venus-KDEL
Depositing lab: Norio Komatsu. Depositing organization: Juntendo University. Publication: Loss of KDEL function from a calreticulin frameshift mutation drives expression of an immature, mutant calreticulin-dependent form of the thrombopoietin receptor MPL. Masubuchi N, Yang Y, Imai M, Kihara Y, Morishita S, Edahiro Y, Komatsu N. Haematologica. 2025 Nov 6. doi: 10.3324/haematol.2025.287585. PubMed 41195513.
Backbone
  Vector backbone: pMSCV-IRES-GFP
  Backbone manufacturer: addgene(Plasmid #20672)
  Backbone size w/o insert (bp): 6500
  Modifications to backbone: deleted IRES-GFP and inserte CALR ins5-linker-Venus
  Vector type: Retroviral
Growth in bacteria
  Bacterial resistance: Ampicillin, 100 μg/mL
  Growth temperature: 37°C
  Growth strain: NEB Stable
  Copy number: Unknown
Gene/Insert
  Gene/Insert name: CALR del52-linker-Venus-KDEL
  Species: H. sapiens (human)
  Entrez Gene: CALR (a.k.a. CALR1, CRT, HEL-S-99n, RO, SSA, cC1qR)
  Promoter: MSCV
  Cloning method: Restriction Enzyme; 5′ cloning site EcoRI (unknown if destroyed); 3′ cloning site AgeI (unknown if destroyed)
  Sequencing primers: 5′ original
Terms and licenses: Academic/Nonprofit Terms; Industry Terms: Not Available to Industry
How to cite: pMSCV/CALR del52-linker-Venus-KDEL was a gift from Norio Komatsu (Addgene plasmid # 214786 ; http://n2t.net/addgene:214786 ; RRID:Addgene_214786)
